Addgene plasmid #214002: pEM7064
Purpose: PrpsM driven expression of ssrA-tagged mNeonGreen (LVA)
Depositing lab: Marc Erhardt. Depositing organization: Humboldt-Universitaet zu Berlin. Publication: Fluorescent tools for the standardized work in Gram-negative bacteria. Delgadillo-Guevara M, Halte M, Erhardt M, Popp PF. J Biol Eng. 2024 Apr 8;18(1):25. doi: 10.1186/s13036-024-00420-9. PubMed 38589953.
Backbone
  Vector backbone: pKH70-PrpsM
  Vector type: Bacterial Expression
Growth in bacteria
  Bacterial resistance: Ampicillin, 100 μg/mL
  Growth temperature: 37°C
  Growth strain: DH5alpha
  Copy number: Low Copy
Gene/Insert
  Gene/Insert name: mNeonGreen-LVA
  Species: Synthetic
  Promoter: PrpsM
  Cloning method: Gibson Cloning
Terms and licenses: Academic/Nonprofit Terms; Industry Terms: Not Available to Industry
How to cite: pEM7064 was a gift from Marc Erhardt (Addgene plasmid # 214002 ; http://n2t.net/addgene:214002 ; RRID:Addgene_214002)
