[The description below was written by a language model from this plasmid's Addgene catalogue record and pLannotate feature annotations shown in this document.]
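Description:
pEM7064 is a small (about 3.3 kb) bacterial expression plasmid built on the pKH70-PrpsM backbone and designed to produce a destabilised green fluorescent reporter in Gram-negative bacteria. It is maintained under ampicillin selection through a β-lactamase gene driven by its own bla promoter and followed by a phage lambda t0 terminator. The catalogue lists it as low copy. The feature table detects only fragments matching p15A and RSF-type origins, together with an RNAI regulatory RNA, which points to a p15A-family replicon, although the record does not name the origin explicitly.

The payload is a synthetic mNeonGreen coding sequence, introduced by Gibson assembly, expressed from PrpsM. The annotated region upstream of the reporter contains the rpmJ (ribosomal protein L36) coding sequence and the alpha operon ribosome binding site element. This fits a promoter fragment taken from the ribosomal protein gene region preceding rpsM, which would be expected to give growth-linked, essentially constitutive expression. mNeonGreen, a bright and rapidly maturing monomeric green/yellow protein, is fused at its C-terminus to the LVA variant of the ssrA degradation tag, which directs the protein to the ClpXP and ClpAP proteases for accelerated turnover. Transcription ends at the rrnB T1 terminator.

Because the tagged protein is short-lived, fluorescence follows current promoter activity rather than accumulated protein, so the construct suits measurements of dynamic gene expression. It belongs to a set of standardised fluorescent tools for work in Gram-negative bacteria, where it can be compared with stable or differently tagged reporter variants.
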