Features (pLannotate 1.2.2; 11 found; start..end, strand, type, name):
     86..199     +  CDS            rpmJ (sequence withheld): RL36_ECOLI - Experimental evidence at protein level: Swiss-Prot protein existence level 1. From Escherichia coli (strain K12).
    269..380     +  ncRNA          Alpha RBS: Accession: RF00140 - Alpha operon ribosome binding site
    478..1185    +  CDS            mNeonGreen: mNeonGreen is a basic (constitutively fluorescent) green/yellow fluorescent protein published in 2013, derived from Branchiostoma lanceolatum. It is reported to be a very rapidly-maturing monomer with moderate acid sensitivity.
   1192..1224    +  CDS            ssrA tag (LVA): C-terminal peptide that mediates degradation in bacteria through the ClpXP and ClpAP proteases (McGinness et al., 2006) mutant LVA variant that confers accelerated degradation under some conditions (Andersen et al., 1998)
   1242..1328    +  terminator     rrnB T1 terminator: Escherichia coli rrnB; transcription terminator T1 from the E. coli rrnB gene
   1356..1412    -  rep_origin     RSF ori (fragment): Plasmids containing the RSF 1030 origin of replication can be propagated in E. coli cells that contain additional plasmids with compatible origins.
   1499..1843    -  rep_origin     p15A ori (fragment): Plasmids containing the medium-copy-number p15A origin of replication can be propagated in E. coli cells that contain a second plasmid with the ColE1 origin.
   1913..2014    +  ncRNA          RNAI: Accession: RF00106 - RNAI
   2081..2175    -  terminator     lambda t0 terminator: transcription terminator from phage lambda
   2205..3065    -  CDS            AmpR: β-lactamase; bla; confers resistance to ampicillin, carbenicillin, and related antibiotics
   3066..3170    -  promoter       AmpR promoter: bla
>Addgene plasmid #214002 | pEM7064 | addgene full sequence | sequence record 424922 | Addgene NGS Result
CTCGAGGATCCCGGGTACCTGCAGCTAGCGTCGACGAAAGGCTACGGCCGTTAATTGGTCGCCTGAGAAG
TTACGGAGAGTAAAA
[114 nt withheld, positions 86-199]
TGATTTTTTCGCATATTTTTCTTGCAAAGTTGGGTTGAGCTGGCTAGATTAGCCAGCCAATCTTTTGTAT
GTCTGTACGTTTCCATTTGAGTATCCTGAAAACGGGCTTTTCAGCATGGTACGTACATATTAAATAGTAG
GAGTGCATAGTGGCCCGTATAGCAGGCATTAACATTCCTGATCAGAAACACGCCGTGATCGCGTTAACTT
CGATCTACGGTGTCGGCAAGACCCGTTCTAAAGCCATCCTGGCTGGAATTCATAAGGAGGAAAAACATAT
GGTATCGAAGGGCGAGGAAGATAACATGGCGTCGTTGCCGGCGACCCACGAACTGCATATTTTTGGCAGT
ATTAACGGCGTAGACTTTGACATGGTAGGTCAGGGGACGGGTAATCCTAATGATGGCTATGAAGAGTTAA
ACTTAAAGTCCACGAAAGGGGACCTGCAGTTCAGCCCTTGGATTCTGGTCCCACACATTGGCTATGGCTT
CCACCAGTACTTGCCTTATCCGGACGGCATGAGTCCCTTCCAGGCCGCAATGGTCGATGGATCGGGCTAC
CAGGTACATCGCACGATGCAATTTGAAGACGGCGCAAGTCTGACGGTGAACTATCGTTATACATATGAAG
GTAGCCATATTAAAGGGGAAGCCCAAGTGAAAGGGACTGGATTTCCGGCAGATGGTCCGGTTATGACTAA
TTCGCTGACTGCGGCGGATTGGTGTCGTTCCAAAAAGACGTACCCCAATGACAAAACCATCATTAGCACT
TTTAAATGGAGCTACACCACAGGCAACGGGAAGCGCTACCGCAGTACGGCCCGTACGACGTATACTTTTG
CCAAACCGATGGCGGCGAACTACCTGAAGAATCAACCGATGTATGTCTTTCGGAAAACAGAACTGAAGCA
CAGTAAGACCGAGTTAAACTTCAAAGAATGGCAAAAAGCATTTACCGATGTAATGGGCATGGATGAACTG
TATAAAAGGCCTGCTGCAAACGACGAAAACTACGCTTTAGTAGCTTAATAATCTAGAGGCATCAAATAAA
ACGAAAGGCTCAGTCGAAAGACTGGGCCTTTCGTTTTATCTGTTGTTTGTCGGTGAACGCTCTCCTGAGT
AGGACAAATCCGCCGCCCTAGACCTAGGCGGAGATATTCCGCTTCCTCGCTCACTGACTCGCTCCGCTCG
GTCGTTCGGCTGCGGCGAGCGGTACCGGCTTACTGGCGGGGCGGAAATTTCCTGGAAGATGCCAGGAAGA
AACTTAACAGGGAAGCGATAAGGCCACGGCAGAGCCGTTTTTCCATAGGCTCCGCCCCCCTGACAAGCAT
CACGAAATCTGACGCTCAAATCAGTGGTGGCGAAACCCGACAGGACTTAAAGATACCAGGCGTTTCCCCC
TGGTGGCTCCCTCGTGCGCTCTCCTGTTCCTGCCTTTCGGTTTACCGGTGTCACTCCGCTGTTATGGCCG
CGTTTATCTCATTCCACGCCTGACACTCGGTTCCGGGAAGGCAGTTCGCTCCAAGCTGGACTGTATGCAC
GAACCCCCCGTTCAGTCCGACTGCTGCGCCTGTTCCGGTAACTATCGACTTGAGTCCAAGCCGGAAAGAC
ACGACAAAGCGCCACTGGCAGCAGCCACTGGTAAGAGGGTGTACAAGAGATTACTGATGCAGAGTTCTTG
AAGTCAGAGCCAAACTACGGCTAAACTGGAAGGACGAATTTGGTGGCAGCGGTCTTGTACACCCTGTTAC
CACGGTTCAGAAGTTCCCCAACTTACTGAACCTTCGAAAAACCACCTCCCCAGGTGGTTTTTTCGTTTTC
AGAGCAAGAGATTACGACGCAACGGAAAGGATCTCAAGAGGTTCATCTTACTAGTGCTTGGATTCTCACC
AATAAAAAACGCCCGGCGGCAACCGAGCGTTCTGAACAAATCCAGATGGAGTTCTGAGGTCATTACTGGA
TCTATCAACAGGAGTCCAAGCGAGCTCGTAAACTTGGTCTGACAGTTACCAATGCTTAATCAGTGAGGCA
CCTATCTCAGCGATCTGTCTATTTCGTTCATCCATAGTTGCCTGACTCCCCGTCGTGTAGATAACTACGA
TACGGGAGGGCTTACCATCTGGCCCCAGTGCTGCAATGATACCGCGAGACCCACGCTCACCGGCTCCAGA
TTTATCAGCAATAAACCAGCCAGCCGGAAGGGCCGAGCGCAGAAGTGGTCCTGCAACTTTATCCGCCTCC
ATCCAGTCTATTAATTGTTGCCGGGAAGCTAGAGTAAGTAGTTCGCCAGTTAATAGTTTGCGCAACGTTG
TTGCCATTGCTACAGGCATCGTGGTGTCACGCTCGTCGTTTGGTATGGCTTCATTCAGCTCCGGTTCCCA
ACGATCAAGGCGAGTTACATGATCCCCCATGTTGTGCAAAAAAGCGGTTAGCTCCTTCGGTCCTCCGATC
GTTGTCAGAAGTAAGTTGGCCGCAGTGTTATCACTCATGGTTATGGCAGCACTGCATAATTCTCTTACTG
TCATGCCATCCGTAAGATGCTTTTCTGTGACTGGTGAGTACTCAACCAAGTCATTCTGAGAATAGTGTAT
GCGGCGACCGAGTTGCTCTTGCCCGGCGTCAATACGGGATAATACCGCGCCACATAGCAGAACTTTAAAA
GTGCTCATCATTGGAAAACGTTCTTCGGGGCGAAAACTCTCAAGGATCTTACCGCTGTTGAGATCCAGTT
CGATGTAACCCACTCGTGCACCCAACTGATCTTCAGCATCTTTTACTTTCACCAGCGTTTCTGGGTGAGC
AAAAACAGGAAGGCAAAATGCCGCAAAAAAGGGAATAAGGGCGACACGGAAATGTTGAATACTCATACTC
TTCCTTTTTCAATATTATTGAAGCATTTATCAGGGTTATTGTCTCATGAGCGGATACATATTTGAATGTA
TTTAGAAAAATAAACAAATAGGGGTTCCGCGCACATTTCCCCGAAAAGTGCCACCTGACGTCTAAGAAAC
CATTATTATCATGACATTAACCTATAAAAATAGGCGTATCACGAGGCCCTTTCGTCTTCAC
